Addgene plasmid #119576: pC0.031
Purpose: Level 0 part. Promoter
Depositing lab: Alistair McCormick. Depositing organization: University of Edinburgh. Publication: CyanoGate: A Modular Cloning Suite for Engineering Cyanobacteria Based on the Plant MoClo Syntax. Vasudevan R, Gale GAR, Schiavon AA, Puzorjov A, Malin J, Gillespie MD, Vavitsas K, Zulkower V, Wang B, Howe CJ, Lea-Smith DJ, McCormick AJ. Plant Physiol. 2019 May;180(1):39-55. doi: 10.1104/pp.18.01401. Epub 2019 Feb 28. PubMed 30819783.
Backbone
  Vector backbone: PICH41295
  Backbone size w/o insert (bp): 2247
  Vector type: Synthetic Biology
Growth in bacteria
  Bacterial resistance: Spectinomycin, 50 μg/mL
  Growth temperature: 37°C
  Growth strain: DH5alpha
  Copy number: High Copy
Gene/Insert
  Gene/Insert name: J23101MH
  Species: Synthetic
  Insert size (bp): 88
  Cloning method: Restriction Enzyme; 5′ cloning site BpiI (destroyed during cloning); 3′ cloning site BpiI (destroyed during cloning)
  Sequencing primers: 5′ ttgagtgagctgataccgct; 3′ GTCTCATGAGCGGATACATATTTGAATG
Terms and licenses: Academic/Nonprofit Terms; Industry Terms: Not Available to Industry
Depositor comments: Please visit https://www.biorxiv.org/content/10.1101/426700v1 for bioRxiv preprint.
How to cite: pC0.031 was a gift from Alistair McCormick (Addgene plasmid # 119576 ; http://n2t.net/addgene:119576 ; RRID:Addgene_119576)
