[The description below was written by a language model from this plasmid's Addgene catalogue record and pLannotate feature annotations shown in this document.]
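Description:
pC0.031 is a Level 0 promoter part from the CyanoGate modular cloning suite, a Golden Gate/MoClo-style toolkit that extends the plant MoClo syntax to the engineering of cyanobacteria. It is built on the PICH41295 acceptor backbone and is a small (about 2.3 kb), high-copy E. coli plasmid. Propagation relies on a ColE1/pUC-type origin of replication, and selection relies on an aadA gene conferring spectinomycin (and streptomycin) resistance, with an AmpR (bla) promoter annotated upstream of it. The short integrase and gentamicin acetyltransferase fragments annotated next to aadA are probably remnants of the integron context from which this resistance cassette originated, and they are not functional genes.

The payload is an 88 bp synthetic insert named J23101MH, inserted through BpiI sites that were destroyed during cloning, as is usual when a part is domesticated into a Level 0 acceptor. The name suggests a variant of J23101, a member of the J23xxx series of constitutive synthetic bacterial promoters. Consistent with this, the automated annotation detects a partial match to the related J23119 consensus promoter. That match is followed immediately by a lac operator, so this variant may be repressible by LacI, although the record does not say so. Only a very short lacI-like fragment is annotated, so no functional repressor is encoded on the plasmid.

As a Level 0 part, the plasmid has no expression function of its own. It stores a sequence-verified promoter module that is released by a Type IIS restriction enzyme and assembled in a defined order with coding sequence and terminator parts into higher-level transcription units for expression in cyanobacteria or E. coli.
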