Features (pLannotate 1.2.2; 8 found; start..end, strand, type, name):
    110..214     +  promoter       AmpR promoter: bla
    205..285     -  CDS            int (fragment): INT2_ECOLX - Protein inferred from homology: Swiss-Prot protein existence level 3. Putative integrase believed to be involved in the insertion of antibiotic resistance genes into plasmids and transposons. From Escherichia coli.
    373..429     +  CDS            GmR (fragment): gentamycin acetyltransferase; aacC1; confers resistance to gentamycin
    436..1224    +  CDS            aadA: S3AD_ECOLX - Experimental evidence at protein level: Swiss-Prot protein existence level 1. Mediates bacterial resistance to the antibiotics streptomycin and spectinomycin. From Escherichia coli.
   1398..1986    +  rep_origin     ori: high-copy-number ColE1/pMB1/pBR322/pUC origin of replication
   2169..2218    +  CDS            lacI (fragment): lac repressor; lacI; The lac repressor binds to the lac operator to inhibit transcription in E. coli. This inhibition can be relieved by adding lactose or isopropyl-β-D-thiogalactopyranoside (IPTG).
   2241..2272    +  promoter       J23119 promoter (fragment): bacterial promoter (Registry of Standard Biological Parts BBa J23119)
   2275..2291    +  protein_bind   lac operator: The lac repressor binds to the lac operator to inhibit transcription in E. coli. This inhibition can be relieved by adding lactose or isopropyl-β-D-thiogalactopyranoside (IPTG). lac repressor encoded by lacI
>Addgene plasmid #119576 | pC0.031 | addgene full sequence | sequence record 234174 | Addgene NGS Result
GTGGCTCTTCAGTGGACGAAAGGGCCTCGTGATACGCCTATTTTTATAGGTTAATGTCATGATAATAATG
GTTTCTTAGACGTCAGGTGGCACTTTTCGGGGAAATGTGCGCGGAACCCCTATTTGTTTATTTTTCTAAA
TACATTCAAATATGTATCCGCTCATGAGACAATAACCCTGATAAATGCTTCAATAATATTGAAAAAGGAA
GAGTATGCGCTCACGCAACTGGTCCAGAACCTTGACCGAACGCAGCGGTGGTAACGGCGCAGTGGCGGTT
TTCATGGCTTGTTATGACTGTTTTTTTTTGGGGTACAGTCTATGCCTCGGGCATCCAAGCAGCAAGCGCG
TTACGCCGTGGGTCGATGTTTGATGTTATGGAGCAGCAACGATGTTACGCAGCAGGGCAGTCGCCCTAAA
ACAAAGTTAAACATCATGAGGGAAGCGGTGATCGCCGAAGTATCGACTCAACTATCAGAGGTAGTTGGCG
TCATCGAGCGCCATCTCGAACCGACGTTGCTGGCCGTACATTTGTACGGCTCCGCAGTGGATGGCGGCCT
GAAGCCACACAGCGATATTGATTTGCTGGTTACGGTGACCGTAAGGCTTGATGAAACAACGCGGCGAGCT
TTGATCAACGACCTTTTGGAAACTTCGGCTTCCCCTGGAGAGAGCGAGATTCTCCGCGCTGTAGAAGTCA
CCATTGTTGTGCACGACGACATCATTCCGTGGCGTTATCCAGCTAAGCGCGAACTGCAATTTGGAGAATG
GCAGCGCAATGACATTCTTGCAGGTATCTTCGAGCCAGCCACGATCGACATTGATCTGGCTATCTTGCTG
ACAAAAGCAAGAGAACATAGCGTTGCCTTGGTAGGTCCAGCGGCGGAGGAACTCTTTGATCCGGTTCCTG
AACAGGATCTATTTGAGGCGCTAAATGAAACCTTAACGCTATGGAACTCGCCGCCCGACTGGGCTGGCGA
TGAGCGAAATGTAGTGCTTACGTTGTCCCGCATTTGGTACAGCGCAGTAACCGGCAAAATCGCGCCGAAG
GATGTCGCTGCCGACTGGGCAATGGAGCGCCTGCCGGCCCAGTATCAGCCCGTCATACTTGAAGCTAGAC
AGGCTTATCTTGGACAAGAAGAAGATCGCTTGGCCTCGCGCGCAGATCAGTTGGAAGAATTTGTCCATTA
CGTAAAAGGCGAGATCACCAAGGTAGTCGGCAAATAACTGTCAGACCAAGTTTACTCATATATACTTTAG
ATTGATTTAAAACTTCATTTTTAATTTAAAAGGATCTAGGTGAAGATCCTTTTTGATAATCTCATGACCA
AAATCCCTTAACGTGAGTTTTCGTTCCACTGAGCGTCAGACCCCGTAGAAAAGATCAAAGGATCTTCTTG
AGATCCTTTTTTTCTGCGCGTAATCTGCTGCTTGCAAACAAAAAAACCACCGCTACCAGCGGTGGTTTGT
TTGCCGGATCAAGAGCTACCAACTCTTTTTCCGAAGGTAACTGGCTTCAGCAGAGCGCAGATACCAAATA
CTGTTCTTCTAGTGTAGCCGTAGTTAGGCCACCACTTCAAGAACTCTGTAGCACCGCCTACATACCTCGC
TCTGCTAATCCTGTTACCAGTGGCTGCTGCCAGTGGCGATAAGTCGTGTCTTACCGGGTTGGACTCAAGA
CGATAGTTACCGGATAAGGCGCAGCGGTCGGGCTGAACGGGGGGTTCGTGCACACAGCCCAGCTTGGAGC
GAACGACCTACACCGAACTGAGATACCTACAGCGTGAGCTATGAGAAAGCGCCACGCTTCCCGAAGGGAG
AAAGGCGGACAGGTATCCGGTAAGCGGCAGGGTCGGAACAGGAGAGCGCACGAGGGAGCTTCCAGGGGGA
AACGCCTGGTATCTTTATAGTCCTGTCGGGTTTCGCCACCTCTGACTTGAGCGTCGATTTTTGTGATGCT
CGTCAGGGGGGCGGAGCCTATGGAAAAACGCCAGCAACGCGGCCTTTTTACGGTTCCTGGCCTTTTGCTG
GCCTTTTGCTCACATGTTCTTTCCTGCGTTATCCCCTGATTCTGTGGATAACCGTATTACCGCCTTTGAG
TGAGCTGATACCGCTCGCCGCAGCCGAACGACCGAGCGCAGCGAGTCAGTGAGCGAGGAAGCGGAAGAGC
GCCCAATACGCAAACCGCCTCTCCCCGCGCGTTGGCCGATTCATTAATCACTCTGTGGTCTCAGGAGTTT
ACAGCTAGCTCAGTCCTAGGTATTATGCTAGCTATTGTGAGCGGATAACAATTTCACACATACTAGAGAA
AGAGGAGAAATACTAAATGTGAGACCACGAA
