>Addgene plasmid #119576 | pC0.031 | depositor partial sequence | sequence record 226048 | J23101MH
TTTACAGCTAGCTCAGTCCTAGGTATTATGCTAGCTATTGTGAGCGGATAACAATTTCACACATACTAGA
GAAAGAGGAGAAATACTA
